Addgene plasmid #39742: KHBD00713
Depositing lab: Bart Deplancke. Depositing organization: Swiss Federal Institute of Technology (EPFL). Publication: Automated protein-DNA interaction screening of Drosophila regulatory elements. Korneel Hens, Jean-Daniel Feuz, Alina Isakova, Antonina Lagovitina, Andreas Massouras, Julien Bryois, Patrick Callaerts, Susan E. Celniker, Bart Deplancke. Nat Methods. 2011 Oct 30;8(12):1065-70. 10.1038/nmeth.1763 PubMed 22037703.
Backbone
  Vector backbone: pDONR221
  Backbone manufacturer: Invitrogen
  Backbone size w/o insert (bp): 2536
  Vector type: Gateway DONR vector
Growth in bacteria
  Bacterial resistance: Kanamycin, 50 μg/mL
  Growth temperature: 37°C
  Growth strain: DH5alpha
  Copy number: High Copy
Gene/Insert
  Gene/Insert name: CG3886 (alt names: FBgn0005624; Psc; Posterior sex combs)
  Species: D. melanogaster (fly)
  Insert size (bp): 4803
  Entrez Gene: Psc (a.k.a. Dmel_CG3886, 49Ea, CG3886, D-Bmi, Dmel\CG3886, PSC, Psc1, Su(z)2-C, dPSC, l(2)49Ea, l(2)Psc, l(2)vr14, psc, vr14)
  Promoter: none
  Cloning method: Gateway Cloning
  Sequencing primers: 5′ M13-F20; 3′ M13R
Terms and licenses: Academic/Nonprofit Terms; Industry Terms: Not Available to Industry
Depositor comments: Please note that the ORFs in this collection were cloned open-ended (without a stop codon).
How to cite: KHBD00713 was a gift from Bart Deplancke (Addgene plasmid # 39742 ; http://n2t.net/addgene:39742 ; RRID:Addgene_39742)
