[The description below was written by a language model from this plasmid's Addgene catalogue record.]
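Description:
KHBD00713 is a Gateway entry clone built in the pDONR221 backbone, carrying the open reading frame of the Drosophila melanogaster gene CG3886, better known as Posterior sex combs (Psc). The insert is about 4.8 kb in a backbone of roughly 2.5 kb. The plasmid is maintained in E. coli as a high-copy construct under kanamycin selection. No feature table accompanies the record, so the exact positions of the recombination sites and other backbone elements are not documented here. As the product of Gateway cloning into a DONR vector, the ORF would be expected to be flanked by attL sites that permit LR recombination into compatible destination vectors. M13 forward and reverse primer sites on either side of the insert are listed for sequence verification.

The construct has no promoter driving the insert, which is consistent with its role as a shuttle or archival clone rather than an expression vector. Expression depends entirely on the destination vector into which the ORF is transferred. The depositor notes that ORFs in this collection were cloned open-ended, without a stop codon, so the Psc coding sequence can be fused in frame to C-terminal tags or domains supplied by the destination vector, as well as to N-terminal fusions. The clone belongs to a collection associated with a study on automated protein–DNA interaction screening of Drosophila regulatory elements. This suggests its intended use as a source ORF for moving fly transcription factor and chromatin regulator coding sequences into screening or expression vectors. The record does not specify particular destination vectors.
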