>Addgene plasmid #39742 | KHBD00713 | depositor partial sequence | sequence record 50182 | KHBD00713 sequence 4803 bps
ATGATGACGCCAGAATCGAAAGCAATACAGCCGGCAGCAGCAACAACAAAGCAAACAGCAGAAGCAACAG
CAACAACAACAATGGCTCACACACAACAAAAGTCGCAGTTGTCAACGTTGGCGAAAACAACAACGACAAC
GGCAACGAATAAGGCGGCCAAAAGCGTTGTCAGCAATGCAAATAGCAGTGGCAACAATTCGAGCAAAAAG
CTGGCTTTGTCTCAGTCTCAGAAAACAACAACAACAACAACACCACCAACGACGACGACAACAACAACAG
CAGCAGCAGCAGCAGAGGCAACAACTAATGCTGATAAAATGCAAAAGCAACAGCAACTGAAGCAGCAACT
TTTCGCTGCCTGCAGCATTAAAGTAAAAAGTGAAAACACATTAGCAACTACTGCGAATGCAGCATTAGCA
GCAGCAACAACCACAACAACAACAGCAACACCAGCACTTGCCACCGGCAAAGCAGCAAAAACAATATTAA
AAAACGGCATAAAGAAGGAATCCACGCCTCCGGCTGTCGAATCCGTTGAGGCCTCCTCCTCATCGTCATC
CTCCTCCTCGTCCTCCTCATCATCATCGTCCTCGTGGCCGACGACAAGGAGAGCCACTTCAGAGGACGCC
AGCAGCAATGGTGGCGCCTCCGCCGACGAGGAGAAGTCGGAGGAGGACCCAACGGCAGCTGTGGCTGCGT
CTTCAACGGCGACAACGACTTCCGATTTGGCCACAACTTCAAGGCCACGCCCCGTCCTTCTAACGGCCGT
CAATCCGCACATCATCTGTCACCTGTGCCAGGGATATCTGATCAATGCCACCACCATCGTCGAGTGTCTG
CACTCCTTCTGCCACAGTTGCCTCATTAATCACCTGCGAAAGGAGCGATTCTGCCCGCGCTGCGAGATGG
TCATCAACAACGCCAAGCCGAACATCAAATCGGACACCACGCTCCAGGCGATAGTGTACAAGCTCGTGCC
GGGCCTTTACGAACGGGAACTGATGCGCAAAAGGGCCTTCTACAAGGATCGTCCCGAGGAGGCAGCTTTG
GCCACGCCCGAGCAACGAGGCGATGATACGGAGCATCTGATCTTTAGTCCCTCGGATGATATGTCTTTGT
CGCTAGAATATGCCGAATTGGGGGAACTGAAAACCGATTCCGAGCCTGAGTTGGTGGACACACTGCGTCC
GCGGTACCTTCAATGCCCGGCCATGTGCCGTGTGAGCCACTTGAAGAAGTTCGTCTACGACAAATTTGAG
ATTGATGCCCAGCGTTTTAGTATCGACATTATGTACAAGGTCAAGACAATCGTTCTGCTTGACTACTACA
CGCTAATGGACATTGCCTACATCTACACGTGGAAACGGGATGCACCCATGCGGTTTTACTACCGTGTTTA
TGAGTCGCCCCAGCCGCTGGTGAAGCCGGCTCCTCGTCGAGTGCTGCCACTAAAGCTGGAGAAGCAGGAG
AGGGAGAATCAAGAGCAACAGCTGGCAGTTGAAGTCGCGTCTTCGAAGGTGGAACCTGTGTCCCTGCCCG
AGGACCAAAAAGCCGAAGCTTCCATTAAAGTGGAGGAGCAGGAGAGCACTAGAGAAATTGTGAAAGAAGT
GATCAAAGATGTGGCAGCCACACCCCCGACAGAGACACTGAAGCTGGTGATCAACCGAAATATGCTGGAC
AAGCGTGAAAAGAGTCACTCTCCACAGATGAGCTCCAAATCGTCGTCGAAAAGTTCTCCCTGCACTCCCG
TTTCGTCACCCTCGGAGCCCAATATCAAGCTGAAAATCGATCTGTCCAAGCAGAACAGTGTCACCATTAT
CGATATGTCCGATCCCGAGCGCAGAGAGATTGTTAAACCCCTAAAGCCCGAGAAGGAGTCACGTTCGAAG
AAGAAGGACAAGGACGGAAGTCCCAAATCGTCGAGCAGCTCCAGTTCCTCTTCAAGTGGAGAGCGCAAGC
GTAAGAGTCCCAGCCCGTTGACGGTTCCTCCATTGACCATTCGCACAGAGCGCATCATGAGTCCAAGCGG
CGTGAGCACCCTGAGTCCAAGAGTAACCAGCGGAGCTTTCTCGGAGGATCCCAAGTCGGAGTTCCTCAAG
TCGTTTGCACTGAAACCCATCAAGGTGAAAGTTGAATCACCGGAAAGGACGTTAAACAACAGAGCCATCA
CCCCGCCTTCGCCTTCAGTGCAACAGTCCGCTTCACCCAAATCGAAGGGTAACAACCTGGACGACAGTAT
TCTTATGAAACCGCCCAGCTGCATGCCTCCCAAATCCATTGCATCTTCGAAGAGAAAGAGCAAAGAACCA
GTTAAGGCGGTGTCCAAGAAGCAAAAACTATCGCCGCCCCTTCCAACGGTGGACTTTAAGATACGCCTGC
CCGTCACCAATGGCAATTCTTCAGGCACTGCATCTCCAAAGATAGAAAAACCGCTGATGCCACCGCCGGC
AAAGCCGCCAATGTTGGCTCCCCGGAAACTCCAGCCCTCCGCTCAGTTTGCGCCGCCTCCATCGCCGATA
CATCATCATGCCGGTGTGCAGATGTCAGCTCCTGGTAATCGAACACCCATCGCCAAACGCTATCAGCCAA
TTTTACCCAAAGCTTCGCGACCAAATCCCTTTGCCAATATACCAAACGATGTGAATCGATTGCTCAAAGA
TGCTGGTACCGAAATCAAGTCGATTGGTGGAGGATCAGTGGAGAACAACAGTAACGCTGCCCAAAAGCCA
CATCTGTACGGACCCAAGGGAGAAAGTAAGATGGGACCCCCGGCCTTACCTGCAACCACCCCATCTCAGG
GTAACAAAAACGTTGGAAAGCAGGCAGGCAATTTGCCGATGTCAGCGCCGCCCAATAAGGGTAACAGTTC
GAACAACTATCTGAATCTGGCGCTGTTCAATTCCAGTAAGTGCAAGGGCAAGGAGGCGCCTCCTGGCTGC
CGCACTCCCATGTACACGCCAAATTCGCCGATATACTCGCCCAGTTCGCCGCAGTATGTGCCCAGCTACA
ATATTCCAACAATGCCCACCTATAAGTATACACCGAAACCAACTCCAAATTCTGGTAGTGGTAACGGAGG
CTCTGGGAGCTATCTGCAGAATATGTTGGGAGGCGGAAATGGTGGATCTCTTGGCGGATTATTCCCCTCA
CCGCCCACCAAGTCGGATCAGAATACTAATCCAGCTCAAGGAGGAGGAGGTTCATCTTCAGCTACTCAAA
GTGGAGGTAATAATGGCATTGTGAATAACAATATCTATATGCCCAATGAAGATGCGCCCGAAAAGCAGCA
GGTGAAGGTCAAGTCTCTGCTCAACTCGTGCAACATCAATATTCCCTCCTCGCTATCGATCACCATCTCT
CGGGATAATGGAGATTCTTCATCACCCAATAACGGACAGCATCCTAAGCACAAAAGTCCGGTCAACAATT
ACATTGAGATTGTTAAGCTGCCCGATCAGCCGCAGGATCAGGTCCAGGCTGCCAAGGAGGCTCAGAAACG
GCAGTCACCACCTGCTGCCGTTCCAGGACATCTAGCCGCAAAGTTGCCCCCGCCGCCACCATCCAAAGCT
ATTCCTTCGCCGCAGCATTTGGTGTCGCGTATGACGCCGCCACAGTTACCCAAAGTGGCCACTCCACCGC
CTCCAAGTTCTCCTCGCGTGATCACGCCACCAAAAACATCACCACCTGCCAATGCCGCAAAGGTAACGCC
TTTGAAGCCAGTGCTCACGCCAACGCAGGTGGATAAGAAGACACCCAGCCCGGAGAAGCGAACCGCCGCC
CAGATGGGCAGTCATTCACCAACTGCCAGTGAAAACAAGTCGCCCAAGGGCGGACCTGCAGGAGTGGCAA
ATTCGACTGGTGGCGCTCAGAATGGCGATCCAGCGGCCAAGAAGTTCCGACCCATTCTGCCCCGCCAGAA
TGGCATGCCTGAGTTGGCACCCAAGCTGCCAACACTGGCGCCCTTCGTTGGTTTCAACCCACTGCAAAAT
CCAGCCGCTGGCAAGAAGGTGCCGCCCAGCAAGAAGTCACCGAATGCCGGAGCAGCTGCCCACCAGAGCG
GCCAACAAAAGCTGGTCAATGGTGGACAGTCGCAGCCGGCTCAACAGAAAACTAGCCCACCAGCCCAGAA
GAATCAACAGCAGGTGAAGAAGGTGTCCAAGAATCCGACTCCACCGCCACCATCCTTGCCGGCAGTCGGC
AAAATGATGCCCCATCCCGTCATGCACAGTCAGAATGCTCCACTAAGCATCGCCTCCAGCGCCAGTGCTG
CGGCAGTCGCCTCCGGGCAATTGGACCTGAGCAACTTCCTCAAGGAGAACCTGAGGCGGGTGCATGCCGC
GCAAGCGGCGCAGGCTGCCCAGGTGGCGGCCGCTGCCAACCAGTCGAATATGATGTACAATCTGGCCCAA
ATGGGTCACATGACGCCAGCGATGTACAACTACCAGCAGGCATATTTCAGGGAGCAGTTGTCGCGGATGC
AGCGCGTCGGAAACGAGGTTTTCAACGATTACCTGCAAAAGCTGAAGACTGCAGCAGCGACCGGAGGAGG
TGGTCCGGTAGAAGGAGAGCTTAAGCCCATGCTGCCCACCGTCACGTTGCCCAGTCCAGGAGCTACTCCG
CCGGCAGCCAGTCCGAAAACATCACCCCTGCCAGCTGGAAAACTCACGGCAGCAGCTACGGCACCCCAAA
CCAAGGGAAACAGCAGCAGTGGAGCGGCTAATGCACGGCAGCAGACGGCGGCCACCGGCAACAACGGAGC
AACAGTGCCCGCCGCCTCCTTGCCACCGGCCACCAAAAGCAAG
