>Addgene plasmid #39742 | KHBD00713 | addgene partial sequence | sequence record 52282 | M13Rev
AATGCCAACTTTGTACAAGAAAGTTGGCAACTTGCTTTTGGTGGCCGGTGGCAAGGAGGCGGCGGGCACT
GTTGCTCCGTTGTTGCCGGTGGCCGCCGTCTGCTGCCGTGCATTAGCCGCTCCACTGCTGCTGTTTCCCT
TGGTTTGGGGTGCCGTAGCTGCTGCCGTGAGTTTTCCAGCTGGCAGGGGTGATGTTTTCGGACTGGCTGC
CGGCGGAGTAGCTCCTGGACTGGGCAACGTGACGGTGGGCAGCATGGGCTTAAGCTCTCCTTCTACCGGA
CCACCTCCTCCGGTCGCTGCTGCAGTCTTCAGCTTTTGCAGGTAATCGTTGAAAACCTCGTTTCCGACGC
GCTGCATCCGCGACAACTGCTCCCTGAAATATGCCTGCTGGTAGTTGTACATCGCTGGCGTCATGTGACC
CATTTGGGCCAGATTGTACATCATATTCGACTGGTTGGCAGCGGCCGCCACCTGGGCAGCCTGCGCCGCT
TGCGCGGCATGCACCCGCCTCAGGTTCTCCTTGAGGAAGTTGCTCAGGTCCAATTGCCCGGAG
